Addgene plasmid #82104: pDONR223_CDC42_WT
Purpose: Gateway Donor vector containing CDC42 , part of the Target Accelerator Plasmid Collection.
Depositing lab: Jesse Boehm & William Hahn & David Root. Depositing organization: Broad Institute. Publication: Systematic Functional Interrogation of Rare Cancer Variants Identifies Oncogenic Alleles. Kim E, Ilic N, Shrestha Y, Zou L, Kamburov A, Zhu C, Yang X, Lubonja R, Tran N, Nguyen C, Lawrence MS, Piccioni F, Bagul M, Doench JG, Chouinard CR, Wu X, Hogstrom L, Natoli T, Tamayo P, Horn H, Corsello SM, Lage K, Root DE, Subramanian A, Golub TR, Getz G, Boehm JS, Hahn WC. Cancer Discov. 2016 Jul;6(7):714-26. doi: 10.1158/2159-8290.CD-16-0160. Epub 2016 May 4. PubMed 27147599.
Backbone
  Vector backbone: pDONR223
  Backbone manufacturer: Invitrogen
  Backbone size w/o insert (bp): 2790
  Vector type: Gateway Entry vector
Growth in bacteria
  Bacterial resistance: Spectinomycin, 50 μg/mL
  Growth temperature: 37°C
  Growth strain: DH5alpha
  Copy number: High Copy
Gene/Insert
  Gene/Insert name: CDC42 (alt name: NM_001791.3)
  Species: H. sapiens (human)
  Mutation: WT
  Entrez Gene: CDC42 (a.k.a. CDC42Hs, G25K, TKS)
  Promoter: None
  Cloning method: Gateway Cloning
  Sequencing primers: 5′ M13pUC-fwd; 3′ M13-Rev
Terms and licenses: Academic/Nonprofit Terms; Industry Terms: Not Available to Industry
Depositor comments: Closed state: stop codon immediately follows insert Supporting reference: Systematic morphological profiling of human gene and allele function via Cell Painting. Rohban MH, et al. Elife. 2017, Mar 18;6. pii: e24060. PubMed PMID 28315521
How to cite: pDONR223_CDC42_WT was a gift from Jesse Boehm & William Hahn & David Root (Addgene plasmid # 82104 ; http://n2t.net/addgene:82104 ; RRID:Addgene_82104)
