[The description below was written by a language model from this plasmid's Addgene catalogue record and pLannotate feature annotations shown in this document.]
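Description:
pDONR223_CDC42_WT is a Gateway entry clone built on the Invitrogen pDONR223 backbone and carrying the wild-type human CDC42 open reading frame, which encodes a Rho-family small GTPase. It is a bacterial propagation and shuttling plasmid rather than an expression vector. The record lists no promoter for the insert, and the sequenced plasmid is about 3.4 kb. Replication in E. coli relies on a high-copy ColE1/pUC-type origin. Selection is with spectinomycin, conferred by the aadA aminoglycoside adenylyltransferase gene (SmR), which sits downstream of a fragment of a class 1 integron Pc promoter and a remnant of a gentamicin resistance gene.

The CDC42 coding sequence is flanked on both sides by attL recombination sites in opposite orientations. The automated annotation labels both as attL3, a mutant attL form. These sites allow LR Clonase-mediated transfer of the ORF into any compatible Gateway destination vector, which then supplies the promoter, tags and host-specific elements. The depositor notes that the clone is in the "closed" configuration, with a stop codon immediately following the insert, so it suits native or N-terminally tagged expression but not C-terminal fusions. Upstream rrnB T1 and T2 terminators insulate the cassette from read-through transcription. A T7 promoter lies just outside the downstream att site, and short lacI and lacZα fragments are backbone remnants.

The plasmid belongs to the Target Accelerator Plasmid Collection. In that collection it serves as the wild-type reference for CDC42 in studies that systematically compare cancer-associated alleles with their normal counterparts, including functional and morphological profiling screens.
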