Features (pLannotate 1.2.2; 12 found; start..end, strand, type, name):
    121..213     +  CDS            lacI (fragment): lac repressor; lacI; The lac repressor binds to the lac operator to inhibit transcription in E. coli. This inhibition can be relieved by adding lactose or isopropyl-β-D-thiogalactopyranoside (IPTG).
    268..295     -  terminator     rrnB T2 terminator: transcription terminator T2 from the E. coli rrnB gene
    427..470     +  terminator     rrnB T1 terminator: Escherichia coli rrnB; transcription terminator T1 from the E. coli rrnB gene
    517..553     -  CDS            lacZα (fragment): LacZα fragment of β-galactosidase; lacZ fragment
    570..665     +  protein_bind   attL3: mutant version of attL; recombination site for the Gateway® LR reaction LR Clonase™
    671..1246    +  CDS            Cdc42: human Rho family small GTPase Cdc42
   1251..1346    -  protein_bind   attL3: mutant version of attL; recombination site for the Gateway® LR reaction LR Clonase™
   1365..1383    -  promoter       T7 promoter: promoter for bacteriophage T7 RNA polymerase
   1573..1596    +  promoter       Pc promoter (fragment): intI1 (promoter lies within the coding sequence); class 1 integron promoter
   1772..1828    +  CDS            GmR (fragment): gentamycin acetyltransferase; aacC1; confers resistance to gentamycin
   1835..2626    +  CDS            SmR: aminoglycoside adenylyltransferase (Murphy, 1985); aadA; confers resistance to spectinomycin and streptomycin
   2719..3307    +  rep_origin     ori: high-copy-number ColE1/pMB1/pBR322/pUC origin of replication
>Addgene plasmid #82104 | pDONR223_CDC42_WT | addgene full sequence | sequence record 164562 | Addgene NGS Result
CTTTCCTGCGTTATCCCCTGATTCTGTGGATAACCGTATTACCGCCTTTGAGTGAGCTGATACCGCTCGC
CGCAGCCGAACGACCGAGCGCAGCGAGTCAGTGAGCGAGGAAGCGGAAGAGCGCCCAATACGCAAACCGC
CTCTCCCCGCGCGTTGGCCGATTCATTAATGCAGCTGGCACGACAGGTTTCCCGACTGGAAAGCGGGCAG
TGAGCGCAACGCAATTAATACGCGTACCGCTAGCCAGGAAGAGTTTGTAGAAACGCAAAAAGGCCATCCG
TCAGGATGGCCTTCTGCTTAGTTTGATGCCTGGCAGTTTATGGCGGGCGTCCTGCCCGCCACCCTCCGGG
CCGTTGCTTCACAACGTTCAAATCCGCTCCCGGCGGATTTGTCCTACTCAGGAGAGCGTTCACCGACAAA
CAACAGATAAAACGAAAGGCCCAGTCTTCCGACTGAGCCTTTCGTTTTATTTGATGCCTGGCAGTTCCCT
ACTCTCGCGTTAACGCTAGCATGGATGTTTTCCCAGTCACGACGTTGTAAAACGACGGCCAGTCTTAAGC
TCGGGCCCCAAATAATGATTTTATTTTGACTGATAGTGACCTGTTCGTTGCAACAAATTGATGAGCAATG
CTTTTTTATAATGCCAACTTTGTACAAAAAAGTTGGCACCATGCAGACAATTAAGTGTGTTGTTGTGGGC
GATGGTGCTGTTGGTAAAACATGTCTCCTGATATCCTACACAACAAACAAATTTCCATCGGAATATGTAC
CGACTGTTTTTGACAACTATGCAGTCACAGTTATGATTGGTGGAGAACCATATACTCTTGGACTTTTTGA
TACTGCAGGGCAAGAGGATTATGACAGATTACGACCGCTGAGTTATCCACAAACAGATGTATTTCTAGTC
TGTTTTTCAGTGGTCTCTCCATCTTCATTTGAAAACGTGAAAGAAAAGTGGGTGCCTGAGATAACTCACC
ACTGTCCAAAGACTCCTTTCTTGCTTGTTGGGACTCAAATTGATCTCAGAGATGACCCCTCTACTATTGA
GAAACTTGCCAAGAACAAACAGAAGCCTATCACTCCAGAGACTGCTGAAAAGCTGGCCCGTGACCTGAAG
GCTGTCAAGTATGTGGAGTGTTCTGCACTTACACAGAAAGGCCTAAAGAATGTATTTGACGAAGCAATAT
TGGCTGCCCTGGAGCCTCCAGAACCGAAGAAGAGCCGCAGGTGTGTGCTGCTATGATTGCCAACTTTCTT
GTACAAAGTTGGCATTATAAGAAAGCATTGCTTATCAATTTGTTGCAACGAACAGGTCACTATCAGTCAA
AATAAAATCATTATTTGCCATCCAGCTGATATCCCCTATAGTGAGTCGTATTACATGGTCATAGCTGTTT
CCTGGCAGCTCTGGCCCGTGTCTCAAAATCTCTGATGTTACATTGCACAAGATAAAAATATATCATCATG
CCTCCTCTAGACCAGCCAGGACAGAAATGCCTCGACTTCGCTGCTACCCAAGGTTGCCGGGTGACGCACA
CCGTGGAAACGGATGAAGGCACGAACCCAGTGGACATAAGCCTGTTCGGTTCGTAAGCTGTAATGCAAGT
AGCGTATGCGCTCACGCAACTGGTCCAGAACCTTGACCGAACGCAGCGGTGGTAACGGCGCAGTGGCGGT
TTTCATGGCTTGTTATGACTGTTTTTTTGGGGTACAGTCTATGCCTCGGGCATCCAAGCAGCAAGCGCGT
TACGCCGTGGGTCGATGTTTGATGTTATGGAGCAGCAACGATGTTACGCAGCAGGGCAGTCGCCCTAAAA
CAAAGTTAAACATTATGAGGGAAGCGGTGATCGCCGAAGTATCGACTCAACTATCAGAGGTAGTTGGCGT
CATCGAGCGCCATCTCGAACCGACGTTGCTGGCCGTACATTTGTACGGCTCCGCAGTGGATGGCGGCCTG
AAGCCACACAGTGATATTGATTTGCTGGTTACGGTGACCGTAAGGCTTGATGAAACAACGCGGCGAGCTT
TGATCAACGACCTTTTGGAAACTTCGGCTTCCCCTGGAGAGAGCGAGATTCTCCGCGCTGTAGAAGTCAC
CATTGTTGTGCACGACGACATCATTCCGTGGCGTTATCCAGCTAAGCGCGAACTGCAATTTGGAGAATGG
CAGCGCAATGACATTCTTGCAGGTATCTTCGAGCCAGCCACGATCGACATTGATCTGGCTATCTTGCTGA
CAAAAGCAAGAGAACATAGCGTTGCCTTGGTAGGTCCAGCGGCGGAGGAACTCTTTGATCCGGTTCCTGA
ACAGGATCTATTTGAGGCGCTAAATGAAACCTTAACGCTATGGAACTCGCCGCCCGACTGGGCTGGCGAT
GAGCGAAATGTAGTGCTTACGTTGTCCCGCATTTGGTACAGCGCAGTAACCGGCAAAATCGCGCCGAAGG
ATGTCGCTGCCGACTGGGCAATGGAGCGCCTGCCGGCCCAGTATCAGCCCGTCATACTTGAAGCTAGACA
GGCTTATCTTGGACAAGAAGAAGATCGCTTGGCCTCGCGCGCAGATCAGTTGGAAGAATTTGTCCACTAC
GTGAAAGGCGAGATCACCAAGGTAGTCGGCAAATAACCCTCGAGCCACCCATGACCAAAATCCCTTAACG
TGAGTTACGCGTCGTTCCACTGAGCGTCAGACCCCGTAGAAAAGATCAAAGGATCTTCTTGAGATCCTTT
TTTTCTGCGCGTAATCTGCTGCTTGCAAACAAAAAAACCACCGCTACCAGCGGTGGTTTGTTTGCCGGAT
CAAGAGCTACCAACTCTTTTTCCGAAGGTAACTGGCTTCAGCAGAGCGCAGATACCAAATACTGTTCTTC
TAGTGTAGCCGTAGTTAGGCCACCACTTCAAGAACTCTGTAGCACCGCCTACATACCTCGCTCTGCTAAT
CCTGTTACCAGTGGCTGCTGCCAGTGGCGATAAGTCGTGTCTTACCGGGTTGGACTCAAGACGATAGTTA
CCGGATAAGGCGCAGCGGTCGGGCTGAACGGGGGGTTCGTGCACACAGCCCAGCTTGGAGCGAACGACCT
ACACCGAACTGAGATACCTACAGCGTGAGCTATGAGAAAGCGCCACGCTTCCCGAAGGGAGAAAGGCGGA
CAGGTATCCGGTAAGCGGCAGGGTCGGAACAGGAGAGCGCACGAGGGAGCTTCCAGGGGGAAACGCCTGG
TATCTTTATAGTCCTGTCGGGTTTCGCCACCTCTGACTTGAGCGTCGATTTTTGTGATGCTCGTCAGGGG
GGCGGAGCCTATGGAAAAACGCCAGCAACGCGGCCTTTTTACGGTTCCTGGCCTTTTGCTGGCCTTTTGC
TCACATGTT
