>Addgene plasmid #82104 | pDONR223_CDC42_WT | depositor partial sequence | sequence record 155475 | Insert sequence
ATGCAGACAATTAAGTGTGTTGTTGTGGGCGATGGTGCTGTTGGTAAAACATGTCTCCTGATATCCTACA
CAACAAACAAATTTCCATCGGAATATGTACCGACTGTTTTTGACAACTATGCAGTCACAGTTATGATTGG
TGGAGAACCATATACTCTTGGACTTTTTGATACTGCAGGGCAAGAGGATTATGACAGATTACGACCGCTG
AGTTATCCACAAACAGATGTATTTCTAGTCTGTTTTTCAGTGGTCTCTCCATCTTCATTTGAAAACGTGA
AAGAAAAGTGGGTGCCTGAGATAACTCACCACTGTCCAAAGACTCCTTTCTTGCTTGTTGGGACTCAAAT
TGATCTCAGAGATGACCCCTCTACTATTGAGAAACTTGCCAAGAACAAACAGAAGCCTATCACTCCAGAG
ACTGCTGAAAAGCTGGCCCGTGACCTGAAGGCTGTCAAGTATGTGGAGTGTTCTGCACTTACACAGAAAG
GCCTAAAGAATGTATTTGACGAAGCAATATTGGCTGCCCTGGAGCCTCCAGAACCGAAGAAGAGCCGCAG
GTGTGTGCTGCTA
